Addgene plasmid #206375: pLVTHM-mSox17FNV-3xflag
Purpose: Expresses 3xflag fused mouse SOX17FNV in mammalian cells, for lentivirus generation.
Depositing lab: Ralf Jauch. Depositing organization: University of Hong Kong. Publication: Evaluation of the determinants for improved pluripotency induction and maintenance by engineered SOX17. Hu H, Ho DHH, Tan DS, MacCarthy CM, Yu CH, Weng M, Scholer HR, Jauch R. Nucleic Acids Res. 2023 Aug 23:gkad597. doi: 10.1093/nar/gkad597. PubMed 37607832.
Backbone
  Vector backbone: pLVTHM-3xflag
  Vector type: Mammalian Expression, Lentiviral
Growth in bacteria
  Bacterial resistance: Ampicillin, 100 μg/mL
  Growth temperature: 37°C
  Growth strain: NEB Stable
  Copy number: High Copy
Gene/Insert
  Gene/Insert name: Sox17FNV-3xflag
  Species: M. musculus (mouse)
  Entrez Gene: Sox17
  Tag / fusion protein: 3xFLAG (C terminal on insert)
  Cloning method: Restriction Enzyme; 5′ cloning site unknown (unknown if destroyed)
Terms and licenses: Academic/Nonprofit Terms; Industry Terms: Not Available to Industry
How to cite: pLVTHM-mSox17FNV-3xflag was a gift from Ralf Jauch (Addgene plasmid # 206375 ; http://n2t.net/addgene:206375 ; RRID:Addgene_206375)
