[The description below was written by a language model from this plasmid's Addgene catalogue record and pLannotate feature annotations shown in this document.]
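Description:
pLVTHM-mSox17FNV-3xflag is an HIV-1-derived lentiviral transfer plasmid built on the pLVTHM-3xflag backbone, intended for producing lentivirus that expresses an engineered mouse SOX17 variant in mammalian cells. In bacteria it is maintained through a high-copy ColE1/pUC-type origin and selected with ampicillin via the β-lactamase gene. The plasmid backbone also carries remnants of older vector lineages, including fragments of tetracycline resistance, rop and bom, plus an SV40 promoter-driven gpt region with an SV40 small t intron and polyadenylation signal. These appear to be legacy sequences rather than functional parts of the payload.

The viral portion contains a truncated 5' LTR, the Ψ packaging signal with a partial gag sequence, the Rev response element for Rev-dependent export of the genomic RNA, and a cPPT/CTS element that aids nuclear import of the provirus. The human EF-1α promoter provides strong constitutive expression of the Sox17 open reading frame, designated the FNV variant. The record does not spell out the underlying substitutions. The catalogue describes a C-terminal 3xFLAG tag for detection or immunoprecipitation, and the annotation tool picked this up only as a short FLAG-repeat fragment downstream of the coding sequence. A WPRE follows to enhance transcript stability and expression. The self-inactivating 3' LTR region retains characteristic pLVTHM features in the ΔU3 position: a tetracycline response element, an H1 RNA polymerase III promoter and a loxP site. No shRNA insert is annotated there. The associated publication concerns how engineered SOX17 improves the induction and maintenance of pluripotency, which suggests use in transducing cells for reprogramming experiments.
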