Features (pLannotate 1.2.2; 36 found; start..end, strand, type, name):
      1..330     +  CDS            nef (fragment): NEF_HV1BR - Experimental evidence at protein level: Swiss-Prot protein existence level 1. Extracellular Nef protein targets CD4(+) T-lymphocytes for apoptosis by interacting with CXCR4 surface receptors (PubMed:14990729). From Human immunodeficiency virus type 1 group M subtype B (isolate BRU/LAI) (HIV-1).
    378..635     +  LTR            5' LTR (truncated): truncated 5' long terminal repeat (LTR) from HIV-1
    682..807     +  misc_feature   HIV-1 Ψ: packaging signal of human immunodeficiency virus type 1
    791..1154    +  CDS            HIV-1 gag (fragment): gag protein from human immunodeficiency virus 1; gag
   1300..1533    +  misc_feature   RRE: The Rev response element (RRE) of HIV-1 allows for Rev-dependent mRNA export from the nucleus to the cytoplasm.
   1910..2010    +  CDS            Rev (fragment): human immunodeficiency virus 1 (HIV-1) Rev protein; rev; enhances nuclear export of unspliced and incompletely spliced viral mRNAs
   2074..2140    +  CDS            small t antigen (fragment): SV40 (simian virus 40) small t antigen
   2147..3325    +  promoter       EF-1α promoter: strong constitutive promoter for human elongation factor EF-1α
   3373..3490    +  misc_feature   cPPT/CTS: central polypurine tract and central termination sequence of HIV-1
   3523..4779    +  CDS            Sox17: SOX17_MOUSE - Also known as Sox-17. Experimental evidence at protein level: Swiss-Prot protein existence level 1. [Isoform 2]: Has no DNA-binding activity, and does not function as transcriptional activator. From Mus musculus (Mouse).
   4837..4860    +  CDS            5xFLAG (fragment): five tandem FLAG® epitope tags
   4878..5466    +  misc_feature   WPRE: woodchuck hepatitis virus posttranscriptional regulatory element
   5534..5553    +  misc_feature   cPPT/CTS (fragment): central polypurine tract and central termination sequence of HIV-1
   5555..5589    +  LTR            3' LTR (ΔU3) (fragment): self-inactivating 3' long terminal repeat (LTR) from HIV-1
   5634..5904    +  protein_bind   tetracycline response element: contains seven copies of the tetracycline operator tetO tetracycline repressor TetR
   5933..6147    +  promoter       H1 promoter: human H1 RNA promoter
   6158..6177    +  misc_feature   MCS (fragment): pBluescript multiple cloning site
   6185..6218    +  protein_bind   loxP: Cre-mediated recombination occurs in the 8-bp core sequence (GCATACAT). Cre recombinase
   6238..6418    +  LTR            5' LTR (truncated): truncated 5' long terminal repeat (LTR) from HIV-1
   6443..6461    -  promoter       SP6 promoter: promoter for bacteriophage SP6 RNA polymerase
   6689..6968    +  CDS            TcR (fragment): tetracycline efflux protein; tet; confers resistance to tetracycline
   6969..7017    -  misc_feature   bom (fragment): basis of mobility region from pBR322
   7119..7154    -  CDS            rop (fragment): Rop protein, which maintains plasmids at low copy number; rop
   7249..7353    +  promoter       AmpR promoter: bla
   7354..8214    +  CDS            AmpR: β-lactamase; bla; confers resistance to ampicillin, carbenicillin, and related antibiotics
   8385..8973    +  rep_origin     ori: high-copy-number ColE1/pMB1/pBR322/pUC origin of replication
   9156..9212    +  CDS            lacI (fragment): lac repressor; lacI; The lac repressor binds to the lac operator to inhibit transcription in E. coli. This inhibition can be relieved by adding lactose or isopropyl-β-D-thiogalactopyranoside (IPTG).
   9219..9548    +  promoter       SV40 promoter: SV40 enhancer and early promoter
   9748..9867    +  CDS            gpt (fragment): XGPT_ECOLI - Also known as gpp, gxu. Experimental evidence at protein level: Swiss-Prot protein existence level 1. Purine salvage pathway enzyme that catalyzes the transfer of the ribosyl-5-phosphate group from 5-phospho-alpha-D-ribose 1- diphosphate (PRPP) to the N9 position of the 6-oxopurines guanine and xanthine to form the corresponding ribonucleotides GMP (guanosine 5'- monophosphate) and XMP (xanthosine 5'-monophosphate), with the release of PPi. To a lesser extent, also acts on hypoxanthine (PubMed:9100006, PubMed:3886014). Does not ribophosphorylate adenine (PubMed:3886014). From Esch
   9867..10202   +  CDS            gpt (fragment): XGPT_ECOLI - Also known as gpp, gxu. Experimental evidence at protein level: Swiss-Prot protein existence level 1. Purine salvage pathway enzyme that catalyzes the transfer of the ribosyl-5-phosphate group from 5-phospho-alpha-D-ribose 1- diphosphate (PRPP) to the N9 position of the 6-oxopurines guanine and xanthine to form the corresponding ribonucleotides GMP (guanosine 5'- monophosphate) and XMP (xanthosine 5'-monophosphate), with the release of PPi. To a lesser extent, also acts on hypoxanthine (PubMed:9100006, PubMed:3886014). Does not ribophosphorylate adenine (PubMed:3886014). From Esch
  10297..10602   +  CDS            frsA (fragment): FRSA_ECOLI - Also known as yafA. Experimental evidence at protein level: Swiss-Prot protein existence level 1. Catalyzes the hydrolysis of esters (PubMed:15808744). Displays esterase activity toward pNP-butyrate (PubMed:15808744). May stimulate mixed-acid fermentation by acting as a fermentation/respiration switch that down-regulates respiration and up- regulates fermentation rates (PubMed:15169777). From Escherichia coli (strain K12).
  10606..10680   +  CDS            small t antigen (fragment): SV40 (simian virus 40) small t antigen
  10682..10747   +  intron         small t intron: SV40 (simian virus 40) small t antigen intron
  10877..10897   +  CDS            SV40 NLS: nuclear localization signal of SV40 (simian virus 40) large T antigen
  11216..11299   +  CDS            large T antigen (fragment): large T antigen from SV40 (simian virus 40)
  11322..11456   +  polyA_signal   SV40 poly(A) signal: SV40 polyadenylation signal
>Addgene plasmid #206375 | pLVTHM-mSox17FNV-3xflag | addgene full sequence | sequence record 410023 | Addgene NGS Result
TTGGAAGGGCTAATTCACTCCCAAAGAAGACAAGATATCCTTGATCTGTGGATCTACCACACACAAGGCT
ACTTCCCTGATTAGCAGAACTACACACCAGGGCCAGGGGTCAGATATCCACTGACCTTTGGATGGTGCTA
CAAGCTAGTACCAGTTGAGCCAGATAAGGTAGAAGAGGCCAATAAAGGAGAGAACACCAGCTTGTTACAC
CCTGTGAGCCTGCATGGGATGGATGACCCGGAGAGAGAAGTGTTAGAGTGGAGGTTTGACAGCCGCCTAG
CATTTCATCACGTGGCCCGAGAGCTGCATCCGGAGTACTTCAAGAACTGCTGATATCGAGCTTGCTACAA
GGGACTTTCCGCTGGGGACTTTCCAGGGAGGCGTGGCCTGGGCGGGACTGGGGAGTGGCGAGCCCTCAGA
TCCTGCATATAAGCAGCTGCTTTTTGCCTGTACTGGGTCTCTCTGGTTAGACCAGATCTGAGCCTGGGAG
CTCTCTGGCTAACTAGGGAACCCACTGCTTAAGCCTCAATAAAGCTTGCCTTGAGTGCTTCAAGTAGTGT
GTGCCCGTCTGTTGTGTGACTCTGGTAACTAGAGATCCCTCAGACCCTTTTAGTCAGTGTGGAAAATCTC
TAGCAGTGGCGCCCGAACAGGGACTTGAAAGCGAAAGGGAAACCAGAGGAGCTCTCTCGACGCAGGACTC
GGCTTGCTGAAGCGCGCACGGCAAGAGGCGAGGGGCGGCGACTGGTGAGTACGCCAAAAATTTTGACTAG
CGGAGGCTAGAAGGAGAGAGATGGGTGCGAGAGCGTCAGTATTAAGCGGGGGAGAATTAGATCGCGATGG
GAAAAAATTCGGTTAAGGCCAGGGGGAAAGAAAAAATATAAATTAAAACATATAGTATGGGCAAGCAGGG
AGCTAGAACGATTCGCAGTTAATCCTGGCCTGTTAGAAACATCAGAAGGCTGTAGACAAATACTGGGACA
GCTACAACCATCCCTTCAGACAGGATCAGAAGAACTTAGATCATTATATAATACAGTAGCAACCCTCTAT
TGTGTGCATCAAAGGATAGAGATAAAAGACACCAAGGAAGCTTTAGACAAGATAGAGGAAGAGCAAAACA
AAAGTAAGACCACCGCACAGCAAGCGGCCGCTGATCTTCAGACCTGGAGGAGGAGATATGAGGGACAATT
GGAGAAGTGAATTATATAAATATAAAGTAGTAAAAATTGAACCATTAGGAGTAGCACCCACCAAGGCAAA
GAGAAGAGTGGTGCAGAGAGAAAAAAGAGCAGTGGGAATAGGAGCTTTGTTCCTTGGGTTCTTGGGAGCA
GCAGGAAGCACTATGGGCGCAGCGTCAATGACGCTGACGGTACAGGCCAGACAATTATTGTCTGGTATAG
TGCAGCAGCAGAACAATTTGCTGAGGGCTATTGAGGCGCAACAGCATCTGTTGCAACTCACAGTCTGGGG
CATCAAGCAGCTCCAGGCAAGAATCCTGGCTGTGGAAAGATACCTAAAGGATCAACAGCTCCTGGGGATT
TGGGGTTGCTCTGGAAAACTCATTTGCACCACTGCTGTGCCTTGGAATGCTAGTTGGAGTAATAAATCTC
TGGAACAGATTTGGAATCACACGACCTGGATGGAGTGGGACAGAGAAATTAACAATTACACAAGCTTAAT
ACACTCCTTAATTGAAGAATCGCAAAACCAGCAAGAAAAGAATGAACAAGAATTATTGGAATTAGATAAA
TGGGCAAGTTTGTGGAATTGGTTTAACATAACAAATTGGCTGTGGTATATAAAATTATTCATAATGATAG
TAGGAGGCTTGGTAGGTTTAAGAATAGTTTTTGCTGTACTTTCTATAGTGAATAGAGTTAGGCAGGGATA
TTCACCATTATCGTTTCAGACCCACCTCCCAACCCCGAGGGGACCCGACAGGCCCGAAGGAATAGAAGAA
GAAGGTGGAGAGAGAGACAGAGACAGATCCATTCGATTAGTGAACGGATCTCGACGGTATCGATCACGAG
ACTAGCCTCGACCATCGCGATGTCGACGATAAGCTTTGCAAAGATGGATAAAGTTTTAAACAGAGAGGAA
TCTTTGCAGCTAATGGACCTTCTAGGTCTTGAAAGGAGTGGGAATTGGCTCCGGTGCCCGTCAGTGGGCA
GAGCGCACATCGCCCACAGTCCCCGAGAAGTTGGGGGGAGGGGTCGGCAATTGAACCGGTGCCTAGAGAA
GGTGGCGCGGGGTAAACTGGGAAAGTGATGTCGTGTACTGGCTCCGCCTTTTTCCCGAGGGTGGGGGAGA
ACCGTATATAAGTGCAGTAGTCGCCGTGAACGTTCTTTTTCGCAACGGGTTTGCCGCCAGAACACAGGTA
AGTGCCGTGTGTGGTTCCCGCGGGCCTGGCCTCTTTACGGGTTATGGCCCTTGCGTGCCTTGAATTACTT
CCACCTGGCTGCAGTACGTGATTCTTGATCCCGAGCTTCGGGTTGGAAGTGGGTGGGAGAGTTCGAGGCC
TTGCGCTTAAGGAGCCCCTTCGCCTCGTGCTTGAGTTGAGGCCTGGCCTGGGCGCTGGGGCCGCCGCGTG
CGAATCTGGTGGCACCTTCGCGCCTGTCTCGCTGCTTTCGATAAGTCTCTAGCCATTTAAAATTTTTGAT
GACCTGCTGCGACGCTTTTTTTCTGGCAAGATAGTCTTGTAAATGCGGGCCAAGATCTGCACACTGGTAT
TTCGGTTTTTGGGGCCGCGGGCGGCGACGGGGCCCGTGCGTCCCAGCGCACATGTTCGGCGAGGCGGGGC
CTGCGAGCGCGGCCACCGAGAATCGGACGGGGGTAGTCTCAAGCTGGCCGGCCTGCTCTGGTGCCTGGCC
TCGCGCCGCCGTGTATCGCCCCGCCCTGGGCGGCAAGGCTGGCCCGGTCGGCACCAGTTGCGTGAGCGGA
AAGATGGCCGCTTCCCGGCCCTGCTGCAGGGAGCTCAAAATGGAGGACGCGGCGCTCGGGAGAGCGGGCG
GGTGAGTCACCCACACAAAGGAAAAGGGCCTTTCCGTCCTCAGCCGTCGCTTCATGTGACTCCACGGAGT
ACCGGGCGCCGTCCAGGCACCTCGATTAGTTCTCGAGCTTTTGGAGTACGTCGTCTTTAGGTTGGGGGGA
GGGGTTTTATGCGATGGAGTTTCCCCACACTGAGTGGGTGGAGACTGAAGTTAGGCCAGCTTGGCACTTG
ATGTAATTCTCCTTGGAATTTGCCCTTTTTGAGTTTGGATCTTGGTTCATTCTCAAGCCTCAGACAGTGG
TTCAAAGTTTTTTTCTTCCATTTCAGGTGTCGTGAGGAATTTCGACATTTAAATTTAATTAATCTCGACG
GTATCGGTTAACTTTTAAAAGAAAAGGGGGGATTGGGGGGTACAGTGCAGGGGAAAGAATAGTAGACATA
ATAGCAACAGACATACAAACTAAAGAATTACAAAAACAAATTACAAAAATTCAAAATTTTATCGATCACG
AGACTAGCCTCGAGGTTTAAACATGAGCAGCCCGGATGCGGGATACGCCAGTGACGACCAGAGCCAGCCC
CGGAGCGCGCAGCCCGCGGTGATGGCAGGGTTGGGCCCCTGTCCCTGGGCCGAGTCCCTGAGCCCCCTCG
GGGATGTAAAGGTGAAAGGCGAGGTGGTGGCGAGTAGCGGGGCGCCAGCCGGGACGTCGGGCCGAGCCAA
AGCGGAGTCTCGCATCCGGCGGCCGATGAACGCCTTTATGGTGTGGGCCAAAGACGAACGCAAGCGGTTG
GCACAGCAGAACCCAGATCTGCACAACGCAGAGCTAAGCAAGATGCTAGGCAAGTCTTGGAAGGCGTTGA
CCTTTGCAGAGAAGCGGCCCTTCAATGAAGAGGCCGTGCGGCTGCGCGTGCAGCATATGCAGGACCACCC
CAACTACAAGTACCGGCCGCGGCGGCGCAAGCAGGTGAAGCGCATGAAGCGGGTGGAGGGAGGCTTCCTG
CACGCTCTCGTCGAGCCCCAGGCCGGCGCGCTTGGTCCCGAGGGCGGCCGCGTGGCCATGGATGGCCTGG
GTCTGCCTTTCCCGGAGCCGGGCTATCCGGCCGGTCCTCCGCTGATGTCTCCGCACATGGGCCCCCACTA
TCGGGACTGCCAGGGACTGGGCGCTCCCGCGCTCGACGGCTACCCTCTGCCCACTCCGGACACATCCCCG
CTGGATGGCGTGGAGCAGGACCCGGCTTTCTTTGCAGCCCCGCTGCCAGGGGACTGCCCGGCGGCCGGCA
CCTACACTTACGCTCCAGTCTCGGACTATGCAGTGTCCGTAGAGCCGCCCGCTGGCCCCATGCGAGTGGG
GCCGGACCCCTCGGGCCCTGCGATGCCGGGGATCCTGGCGCCCCCCAGCGCTCTGCACCTGTACTACGGC
GCGATGGGCTCGCCCGCCGCAAGTGCGGGGCGCGGTTTCCACGCGCAACCCCAGCAGCCGCTGCAACCGC
AGGCACCGCCCCCGCCACCGCAGCAGCAGCACCCAGCGCACGGCCCCGGGCAACCTTCGCCCCCTCCCGA
GGCTCTGCCCTGCCGGGATGGCACGGAATCCAACCAGCCCACTGAGCTCCTAGGGGAGGTGGACCGCACG
GAATTCGAACAGTATCTGCCCTTTGTGTATAAGCCCGAGATGGGTCTTCCCTACCAGGGACACGACTGCG
GAGTGAACCTCTCAGACAGCCACGGAGCCATTTCCTCCGTGGTGTCCGACGCTAGCTCAGCGGTCTACTA
TTGCAACTACCCCGACATTACGCGTGGCAGCGGCGACTACAAGGACCACGACGGCGACTACAAGGACCAC
GACATCGACTACAAGGACGACGACGACAAGTAGACTAGTCATATGATAATCAACCTCTGGATTACAAAAT
TTGTGAAAGATTGACTGGTATTCTTAACTATGTTGCTCCTTTTACGCTATGTGGATACGCTGCTTTAATG
CCTTTGTATCATGCTATTGCTTCCCGTATGGCTTTCATTTTCTCCTCCTTGTATAAATCCTGGTTGCTGT
CTCTTTATGAGGAGTTGTGGCCCGTTGTCAGGCAACGTGGCGTGGTGTGCACTGTGTTTGCTGACGCAAC
CCCCACTGGTTGGGGCATTGCCACCACCTGTCAGCTCCTTTCCGGGACTTTCGCTTTCCCCCTCCCTATT
GCCACGGCGGAACTCATCGCCGCCTGCCTTGCCCGCTGCTGGACAGGGGCTCGGCTGTTGGGCACTGACA
ATTCCGTGGTGTTGTCGGGGAAGCTGACGTCCTTTCCATGGCTGCTCGCCTGTGTTGCCACCTGGATTCT
GCGCGGGACGTCCTTCTGCTACGTCCCTTCGGCCCTCAATCCAGCGGACCTTCCTTCCCGCGGCCTGCTG
CCGGCTCTGCGGCCTCTTCCGCGTCTTCGCCTTCGCCCTCAGACGAGTCGGATCTCCCTTTGGGCCGCCT
CCCCGCATCGGTACGTATGGCCAGGTACCTTTAAGACCAATGACTTACAAGGCAGCTGTAGATCTTAGCC
ACTTTTTAAAAGAAAAGGGGGGACTGGAAGGGCTAATTCACTCCCAACGAAGACAAGATGGGATCAATTC
ACCATGCTAGTGGATCCCCCTCGAGTTTACCACTCCCTATCAGTGATAGAGAAAAGTGAAAGTCGAGTTT
ACCACTCCCTATCAGTGATAGAGAAAAGTGAAAGTCGAGTTTACCACTCCCTATCAGTGATAGAGAAAAG
TGAAAGTCGAGTTTACCACTCCCTATCAGTGATAGAGAAAAGTGAAAGTCGAGTTTACCACTCCCTATCA
GTGATAGAGAAAAGTGAAAGTCGAGTTTACCACTCCCTATCAGTGATAGAGAAAAGTGAAAGTCGAGTTT
ACCACTCCCTATCAGTGATAGAGAAAAGTGAAAGTCGGGGCTGCAGGAATTCGAACGCTGACGTCATCAA
CCCGCTCCAAGGAATCGCGGGCCCAGTGTCACTAGGCGGGAACACCCAGCGCGCGTGCGCCCTGGCAGGA
AGATGGCTGTGAGGGACAGGGGAGTGGCGCCCTGCAATATTTGCATGTCGCTATGTGTTCTGGGAAATCA
CCATAAACGTGAAATGTCTTTGGATTTGGGAATCTTATAAGTTCTGTATGAGACCACGCGGCGTCTCCAA
GCTTATCGATACCGTCGCATGGGAATAACTTCGTATAGCATACATTATACGAAGTTATGCTGCTTTTTGC
TTGTACTGGGTCTCTCTGGTTAGACCAGATCTGAGCCTGGGAGCTCTCTGGCTAACTAGGGAACCCACTG
CTTAAGCCTCAATAAAGCTTGCCTTGAGTGCTTCAAGTAGTGTGTGCCCGTCTGTTGTGTGACTCTGGTA
ACTAGAGATCCCTCAGACCCTTTTAGTCAGTGTGGAAAATCTCTAGCAGCATCTAGAATTAATTCCGTGT
ATTCTATAGTGTCACCTAAATCGTATGTGTATGATACATAAGGTTATGTATTAATTGTAGCCGCGTTCTA
ACGACAATATGTACAAGCCTAATTGTGTAGCATCTGGCTTACTGAAGCAGACCCTATCATCTCTCTCGTA
AACTGCCGTCAGAGTCGGTTTGGTTGGACGAACCTTCTGAGTTTCTGGTAACGCCGTCCCGCACCCGGAA
ATGGTCAGCGAACCAATCAGCAGGGTCATCGCTAGCCAGATCCTCTACGCCGGACGCATCGTGGCCGGCA
TCACCGGCGCCACAGGTGCGGTTGCTGGCGCCTATATCGCCGACATCACCGATGGGGAAGATCGGGCTCG
CCACTTCGGGCTCATGAGCGCTTGTTTCGGCGTGGGTATGGTGGCAGGCCCCGTGGCCGGGGGACTGTTG
GGCGCCATCTCCTTGCATGCACCATTCCTTGCGGCGGCGGTGCTCAACGGCCTCAACCTACTACTGGGCT
GCTTCCTAATGCAGGAGTCGCATAAGGGAGAGCGTCGAATGGTGCACTCTCAGTACAATCTGCTCTGATG
CCGCATAGTTAAGCCAGCCCCGACACCCGCCAACACCCGCTGACGCGCCCTGACGGGCTTGTCTGCTCCC
GGCATCCGCTTACAGACAAGCTGTGACCGTCTCCGGGAGCTGCATGTGTCAGAGGTTTTCACCGTCATCA
CCGAAACGCGCGAGACGAAAGGGCCTCGTGATACGCCTATTTTTATAGGTTAATGTCATGATAATAATGG
TTTCTTAGACGTCAGGTGGCACTTTTCGGGGAAATGTGCGCGGAACCCCTATTTGTTTATTTTTCTAAAT
ACATTCAAATATGTATCCGCTCATGAGACAATAACCCTGATAAATGCTTCAATAATATTGAAAAAGGAAG
AGTATGAGTATTCAACATTTCCGTGTCGCCCTTATTCCCTTTTTTGCGGCATTTTGCCTTCCTGTTTTTG
CTCACCCAGAAACGCTGGTGAAAGTAAAAGATGCTGAAGATCAGTTGGGTGCACGAGTGGGTTACATCGA
ACTGGATCTCAACAGCGGTAAGATCCTTGAGAGTTTTCGCCCCGAAGAACGTTTTCCAATGATGAGCACT
TTTAAAGTTCTGCTATGTGGCGCGGTATTATCCCGTATTGACGCCGGGCAAGAGCAACTCGGTCGCCGCA
TACACTATTCTCAGAATGACTTGGTTGAGTACTCACCAGTCACAGAAAAGCATCTTACGGATGGCATGAC
AGTAAGAGAATTATGCAGTGCTGCCATAACCATGAGTGATAACACTGCGGCCAACTTACTTCTGACAACG
ATCGGAGGACCGAAGGAGCTAACCGCTTTTTTGCACAACATGGGGGATCATGTAACTCGCCTTGATCGTT
GGGAACCGGAGCTGAATGAAGCCATACCAAACGACGAGCGTGACACCACGATGCCTGTAGCAATGGCAAC
AACGTTGCGCAAACTATTAACTGGCGAACTACTTACTCTAGCTTCCCGGCAACAATTAATAGACTGGATG
GAGGCGGATAAAGTTGCAGGACCACTTCTGCGCTCGGCCCTTCCGGCTGGCTGGTTTATTGCTGATAAAT
CTGGAGCCGGTGAGCGTGGGTCTCGCGGTATCATTGCAGCACTGGGGCCAGATGGTAAGCCCTCCCGTAT
CGTAGTTATCTACACGACGGGGAGTCAGGCAACTATGGATGAACGAAATAGACAGATCGCTGAGATAGGT
GCCTCACTGATTAAGCATTGGTAACTGTCAGACCAAGTTTACTCATATATACTTTAGATTGATTTAAAAC
TTCATTTTTAATTTAAAAGGATCTAGGTGAAGATCCTTTTTGATAATCTCATGACCAAAATCCCTTAACG
TGAGTTTTCGTTCCACTGAGCGTCAGACCCCGTAGAAAAGATCAAAGGATCTTCTTGAGATCCTTTTTTT
CTGCGCGTAATCTGCTGCTTGCAAACAAAAAAACCACCGCTACCAGCGGTGGTTTGTTTGCCGGATCAAG
AGCTACCAACTCTTTTTCCGAAGGTAACTGGCTTCAGCAGAGCGCAGATACCAAATACTGTTCTTCTAGT
GTAGCCGTAGTTAGGCCACCACTTCAAGAACTCTGTAGCACCGCCTACATACCTCGCTCTGCTAATCCTG
TTACCAGTGGCTGCTGCCAGTGGCGATAAGTCGTGTCTTACCGGGTTGGACTCAAGACGATAGTTACCGG
ATAAGGCGCAGCGGTCGGGCTGAACGGGGGGTTCGTGCACACAGCCCAGCTTGGAGCGAACGACCTACAC
CGAACTGAGATACCTACAGCGTGAGCTATGAGAAAGCGCCACGCTTCCCGAAGGGAGAAAGGCGGACAGG
TATCCGGTAAGCGGCAGGGTCGGAACAGGAGAGCGCACGAGGGAGCTTCCAGGGGGAAACGCCTGGTATC
TTTATAGTCCTGTCGGGTTTCGCCACCTCTGACTTGAGCGTCGATTTTTGTGATGCTCGTCAGGGGGGCG
GAGCCTATGGAAAAACGCCAGCAACGCGGCCTTTTTACGGTTCCTGGCCTTTTGCTGGCCTTTTGCTCAC
ATGTTCTTTCCTGCGTTATCCCCTGATTCTGTGGATAACCGTATTACCGCCTTTGAGTGAGCTGATACCG
CTCGCCGCAGCCGAACGACCGAGCGCAGCGAGTCAGTGAGCGAGGAAGCGGAAGAGCGCCCAATACGCAA
ACCGCCTCTCCCCGCGCGTTGGCCGATTCATTAATGCAGCTGTGGAATGTGTGTCAGTTAGGGTGTGGAA
AGTCCCCAGGCTCCCCAGCAGGCAGAAGTATGCAAAGCATGCATCTCAATTAGTCAGCAACCAGGTGTGG
AAAGTCCCCAGGCTCCCCAGCAGGCAGAAGTATGCAAAGCATGCATCTCAATTAGTCAGCAACCATAGTC
CCGCCCCTAACTCCGCCCATCCCGCCCCTAACTCCGCCCAGTTCCGCCCATTCTCCGCCCCATGGCTGAC
TAATTTTTTTTATTTATGCAGAGGCCGAGGCCGCCTCGGCCTCTGAGCTATTCCAGAAGTAGTGAGGAGG
CTTTTTTGGAGGCCTAGGCTTTTGCAAAAAGCTTGGACACAAGACAGGCTTGCGAGATATGTTTGAGAAT
ACCACTTTATCCCGCGTCAGGGAGAGGCAGTGCGTAAAAAGACGCGGACTCATGTGAAATACTGGTTTTT
AGTGCGCCAGATCTCTATAATCTCGCGCAACCTATTTTCCCCTCGAACACTTTTTAAGCCGTAGATAAAC
AGGCTGGGACACTTCACATGAGCGAAAAATACATCGTCACCTGGGACATGTTGCAGATCCATGCACGTAA
ACTCGCAAGCCGACTGATGCCTTCTGAACAATGGAAAGGCATTATTGCCGTAAGCCGTGGCGGTCTGTAC
CGGGTGCGTTACTGGCGCGTGAACTGGGTATTCGTCATGTCGATACCGTTTGTATTTCCAGCTACGATCA
CGACAACCAGCGCGAGCTTAAAGTGCTGAAACGCGCAGAAGGCGATGGCGAAGGCTTCATCGTTATTGAT
GACCTGGTGGATACCGGTGGTACTGCGGTTGCGATTCGTGAAATGTATCCAAAAGCGCACTTTGTCACCA
TCTTCGCAAAACCGGCTGGTCGTCCGCTGGTTGATGACTATGTTGTTGATATCCCGCAAGATACCTGGAT
TGAACAGCCGTGGGATATGGGCGTCGTATTCGTCCCGCCAATCTCCGGTCGCTAATCTTTTCAACGCCTG
GCACTGCCGGGCGTTGTTCTTTTTAACTTCAGGCGGGTTACAATAGTTTCCAGTAAGTATTCTGGAGGCT
GCATCCATGACACAGGCAAACCTGAGCGAAACCCTGTTCAAACCCCGCTTTAAACATCCTGAAACCTCGA
CGCTAGTCCGCCGCTTTAATCACGGCGCACAACCGCCTGTGCAGTCGGCCCTTGATGGTAAAACCATCCC
TCACTGGTATCGCATGATTAACCGTCTGATGTGGATCTGGCGCGGCATTGACCCACGCGAAATCCTCGAC
GTCCAGGCACGTATTGTGATGAGCGATGCCGAACGTACCGACGATGATTTATACGATACGGTGATTGGCT
ACCGTGGCGGCAACTGGATTTATGAGTGGGCCCCGGATCTTTGTGAAGGAACCTTACTTCTGTGGTGTGA
CATAATTGGACAAACTACCTACAGAGATTTAAAGCTCTAAGGTAAATATAAAATTTTTAAGTGTATAATG
TGTTAAACTACTGATTCTAATTGTTTGTGTATTTTAGATTCCAACCTATGGAACTGATGAATGGGAGCAG
TGGTGGAATGCCTTTAATGAGGAAAACCTGTTTTGCTCAGAAGAAATGCCATCTAGTGATGATGAGGCTA
CTGCTGACTCTCAACATTCTACTCCTCCAAAAAAGAAGAGAAAGGTAGAAGACCCCAAGGACTTTCCTTC
AGAATTGCTAAGTTTTTTGAGTCATGCTGTGTTTAGTAATAGAACTCTTGCTTGCTTTGCTATTTACACC
ACAAAGGAAAAAGCTGCACTGCTATACAAGAAAATTATGGAAAAATATTCTGTAACCTTTATAAGTAGGC
ATAACAGTTATAATCATAACATACTGTTTTTTCTTACTCCACACAGGCATAGAGTGTCTGCTATTAATAA
CTATGCTCAAAAATTGTGTACCTTTAGCTTTTTAATTTGTAAAGGGGTTAATAAGGAATATTTGATGTAT
AGTGCCTTGACTAGAGATCATAATCAGCCATACCACATTTGTAGAGGTTTTACTTGCTTTAAAAAACCTC
CCACACCTCCCCCTGAACCTGAAACATAAAATGAATGCAATTGTTGTTGTTAACTTGTTTATTGCAGCTT
ATAATGGTTACAAATAAAGCAATAGCATCACAAATTTCACAAATAAAGCATTTTTTTCACTGCATTCTAG
TTGTGGTTTGTCCAAACTCATCAATGTATCTTATCATGTCTGGATCAACTGGATAACTCAAGCTAACCAA
AATCATCCCAAACTTCCCACCCCATACCCTATTACCACTGCCAATTACCTGTGGTTTCATTTACTCTAAA
CCTGTGATTCCTCTGAATTATTTTCATTTTAAAGAAATTGTATTTGTTAAATATGTACTACAAACTTAGT
AG
